>Addgene plasmid #61735 | pEFIRES NQO1 WT | addgene full sequence | sequence record 189875 | Addgene NGS Result
TTTTGCTCACATGGCTCGACAGATCCCCCAATTCAAGCTTCGTGAGGCTCCGGTGCCCGTCAGTGGGCAG
AGCGCACATCGCCCACAGTCCCCGAGAAGTTGGGGGGAGGGGTCGGCAATTGAACCGGTGCCTAGAGAAG
GTGGCGCGGGGTAAACTGGGAAAGTGATGTCGTGTACTGGCTCCGCCTTTTTCCCGAGGGTGGGGGAGAA
CCGTATATAAGTGCAGTAGTCGCCGTGAACGTTCTTTTTCGCAACGGGTTTGCCGCCAGAACACAGGTAA
GTGCCGTGTGTGGTTCCCGCGGGCCTGGCCTCTTTACGGGTTATGGCCCTTGCGTGCCTTGAATTACTTC
CACCTGGCTCCAGTACGTGATTCTTGATCCCGAGCTGGAGCCAGGGGCGGGCCTTGCGCTTTAGGAGCCC
CTTCGCCTCGTGCTTGAGTTGAGGCCTGGCCTGGGCGCTGGGGCCGCCGCGTGCGAATCTGGTGGCACCT
TCGCGCCTGTCTCGCTGCTTTCGATAAGTCTCTAGCCATTTAAAATTTTTGATGACCTGCTGCGACGCTT
TTTTTCTGGCAAGATAGTCTTGTAAATGCGGGCCAGGATCTGCACACTGGTATTTCGGTTTTTGGGGCCG
CGGGCGGCGACGGGGCCCGTGCGTCCCAGCGCACATGTTCGGCGAGGCGGGGCCTGCGAGCGCGGCCACC
GAGAATCGGACGGGGGTAGTCTCAAGCTGGCCGGCCTGCTCTGGTGCCTGGCCTCGCGCCGCCGTGTATC
GCCCCGCCCTGGGCGGCAAGGCTGGCCCGGTCGGCACCAGTTGCGTGAGCGGAAAGATGGCCGCTTCCCG
GCCCTGCTCCAGGGGGCTCAAAATGGAGGACGCGGCGCTCGGGAGAGCGGGCGGGTGAGTCACCCACACA
AAGGAAAGGGGCCTTTCCGTCCTCAGCCGTCGCTTCATGTGACTCCACGGAGTACCGGGCGCCGTCCAGG
CACCTCGATTAGTTCTGGAGCTTTTGGAGTACGTCGTCTTTAGGTTGGGGGGAGGGGTTTTATGCGATGG
AGTTTCCCCACACTGAGTGGGTGGAGACTGAAGTTAGGCCAGCTTGGCACTTGATGTAATTCTCCTTGGA
ATTTGCCCTTTTTGAGTTTGGATCTTGGTTCATTCTCAAGCCTCAGACAGTGGTTCAAAGTTTTTTTCTT
CCATTTCAGGTGTCGTGAACACGGGCTGCAGAAGTTGGTCGTGAGGCACTGGGCAGGTAAGTATCAAGGT
TACAAGACAGGTTTAAGGAGACCAATAGAAACTGGGCTTGTCGAGACAGAGAAGACTCTTGCGTTTCTGA
TAGGCACCTATTGGTCTTACTGACATCCACTTTGCCTTTCTCTCCACAGGTGTCCACTCCCAGTTCAATT
ACAGCTCTTAAGGCTAGAGTACTTAATACGACTCACTATAGGCTAGCCTCGAGGCTATG
[810 nt withheld, positions 1460-2269]
GCTAGAAAATGAGCGGCCGCTCTAGCCCAATTCCGCCCCCCCCCCTAACGTTACTGGCCGAAGCCGCTTG
GAATAAGGCCGGTGTGCGTTTGTCTATATGTTATTTTCCACCATATTGCCGTCTTTTGGCAATGTGAGGG
CCCGGAAACCTGGCCCTGTCTTCTTGACGAGCATTCCTAGGGGTCTTTCCCCTCTCGCCAAAGGAATGCA
AGGTCTGTTGAATGTCGTGAAGGAAGCAGTTCCTCTGGAAGCTTCTTGAAGACAAACAACGTCTGTAGCG
ACCCTTTGCAGGCAGCGGAACCCCCCACCTGGCGACAGGTGCCTCTGCGGCCAAAAGCCACGTGTATAAG
ATACACCTGCAAAGGCGGCACAACCCCAGTGCCACGTTGTGAGTTGGATAGTTGTGGAAAGAGTCAAATG
GCTCTCCTCAAGCGTATTCAACAAGGGGCTGAAGGATGCCCAGAAGGTACCCCATTGTATGGGATCTGAT
CTGGGGCCTCGGTGCACATGCTTTACATGTGTTTAGTCGAGGTTAAAAAAACGTCTAGGCCCCCCGAACC
ACGGGGACGTGGTTTTCCTTTGAAAAACACGATGATAATATGGGCACCGAGTACAAGCCCACGGTGCGCC
TCGCCACCCGCGACGACGTCCCCCGGGCCGTACGCACCCTCGCCGCCGCGTTCGCCGACTACCCCGCCAC
GCGCCACACCGTCGACCCGGACCGCCACATCGAGCGGGTCACCGAGCTGCAAGAACTCTTCCTCACGCGC
GTCGGGCTCGACATCGGCAAGGTGTGGGTCGCGGACGACGGCGCCGCGGTGGCGGTCTGGACCACGCCGG
AGAGCGTCGAAGCGGGGGCGGTGTTCGCCGAGATCGGCCCGCGCATGGCCGAGTTGAGCGGTTCCCGGCT
GGCCGCGCAGCAACAGATGGAAGGCCTCCTGGCGCCGCACCGGCCCAAGGAGCCCGCGTGGTTCCTGGCC
ACCGTCGGCGTCTCGCCCGACCACCAGGGCAAGGGTCTGGGCAGCGCCGTCGTGCTCCCCGGAGTGGAGG
CGGCCGAGCGCGCCGGGGTGCCCGCCTTCCTGGAGACCTCCGCGCCCCGCAACCTCCCCTTCTACGAGCG
GCTCGGCTTCACCGTCACCGCCGACGTCGAGGTGCCCGAAGGACCGCGCACCTGGTGCATGACCCGCAAG
CCCGGTGCCTGACGCCCGCCCCACGACCCGCAGCGCCCGACCGAAAGGAGCGCACGACCCCATGGCTCCG
ACCGAAGCCACCCGGGGCGGCCCCGCCGACCCCGCACCCGCCCCCGAGGCCCACCGACTCTAGCTAGAGG
ATCATAATCAGCCATACCACATTTGTAGAGGTTTTACTTGCTTTAAAAAACCTCCCACACCTCCCCCTGA
ACCTGAAACATAAAATGAATGCAATTGTTGTTGTTAACTTGTTTATTGCAGCTTATAATGGTTACAAATA
AAGCAATAGCATCACAAATTTCACAAATAAAGCATTTTTTTCACTGCATTCTAGTTGTGGTTTGTCCAAA
CTCATCAATGTATCTTATCATGTCTGGATCCGGGCTGGCGTAATAGCGAAGAGGCCCGCACCGATCGCCC
TTCCCAACAGTTGCGCAGCCTGAATGGCGAATGG
[124 nt withheld, positions 3914-4037]
C
[91 nt withheld, positions 4039-4129]
A
[49 nt withheld, positions 4131-4179]
CCTTTGACGTTGGAGTCCACGTTCTTT
[37 nt withheld, positions 4207-4243]
ACCCTATCTCGGTCTATTCTTTTGATTTATAAGGGATTTTGCCGATTTCGGCCTATTGGTTAAAAAATGA
GCTGATTTAACAAAAATTTAACGCGAATTTTAACAAAATATTAACGCTTACAATTTCCTGATGCGGTATT
TTCTCCTTACGCATCTGTGCGGTATTTCACACCGCATATGGTGCACTCTCAGTACAATCTGCTCTGATGC
CGCATAGTTAAGCCAGCCCCGACACCCGCCAACACCCGCTGACGCGCCCTGACGGGCTTGTCTGCTCCCG
GCATCCGCTTACAGACAAGCTGTGACCGTCTCCGGGAGCTGCATGTGTCAGAGGTTTTCACCGTCATCAC
CGAAACGCGCGAGACGAAAGGGCCTCGTGATACGCCTATTTTTATAGGTTAATGTCATGATAATAATGGT
TTCTTAGACGTCAGGTGGCACTTTTCGGGGAAATGTGCGCGGAACCCCTATTTGTTTATTTTTCTAAATA
CATTCAAATATGTATCCGCTCATGAGACAATAACCCTGATAAATGCTTCAATAATATTGAAAAAGGAAGA
GTATGAGTATTCAACATTTCCGTGTCGCCCTTATTCCCTTTTTTGCGGCATTTTGCCTTCCTGTTTTTGC
TCACCCAGAAACGCTGGTGAAAGTAAAAGATGCTGAAGATCAGTTGGGTGCACGAGTGGGTTACATCGAA
CTGGATCTCAACAGCGGTAAGATCCTTGAGAGTTTTCGCCCCGAAGAACGTTTTCCAATGATGAGCACTT
TTAAAGTTCTGCTATGTGGCGCGGTATTATCCCGTATTGACGCCGGGCAAGAGCAACTCGGTCGCCGCAT
ACACTATTCTCAGAATGACTTGGTTGAGTACTCACCAGTCACAGAAAAGCATCTTACGGATGGCATGACA
GTAAGAGAATTATGCAGTGCTGCCATAACCATGAGTGATAACACTGCGGCCAACTTACTTCTGACAACGA
TCGGAGGACCGAAGGAGCTAACCGCTTTTTTGCACAACATGGGGGATCATGTAACTCGCCTTGATCGTTG
GGAACCGGAGCTGAATGAAGCCATACCAAACGACGAGCGTGACACCACGATGCCTGTAGCAATGGCAACA
ACGTTGCGCAAACTATTAACTGGCGAACTACTTACTCTAGCTTCCCGGCAACAATTAATAGACTGGATGG
AGGCGGATAAAGTTGCAGGACCACTTCTGCGCTCGGCCCTTCCGGCTGGCTGGTTTATTGCTGATAAATC
TGGAGCCGGTGAGCGTGGGTCTCGCGGTATCATTGCAGCACTGGGGCCAGATGGTAAGCCCTCCCGTATC
GTAGTTATCTACACGACGGGGAGTCAGGCAACTATGGATGAACGAAATAGACAGATCGCTGAGATAGGTG
CCTCACTGATTAAGCATTGGTAACTGTCAGACCAAGTTTACTCATATATACTTTAGATTGATTTAAAACT
TCATTTTTAATTTAAAAGGATCTAGGTGAAGATCCTTTTTGATAATCTCATGACCAAAATCCCTTAACGT
GAGTTTTCGTTCCACTGAGCGTCAGACCCCGTAGAAAAGATCAAAGGATCTTCTTGAGATCCTTTTTTTC
TGCGCGTAATCTGCTGCTTGCAAACAAAAAAACCACCGCTACCAGCGGTGGTTTGTTTGCCGGATCAAGA
GCTACCAACTCTTTTTCCGAAGGTAACTGGCTTCAGCAGAGCGCAGATACCAAATACTGTTCTTCTAGTG
TAGCCGTAGTTAGGCCACCACTTCAAGAACTCTGTAGCACCGCCTACATACCTCGCTCTGCTAATCCTGT
TACCAGTGGCTGCTGCCAGTGGCGATAAGTCGTGTCTTACCGGGTTGGACTCAAGACGATAGTTACCGGA
TAAGGCGCAGCGGTCGGGCTGAACGGGGGGTTCGTGCACACAGCCCAGCTTGGAGCGAACGACCTACACC
GAACTGAGATACCTACAGCGTGAGCTATGAGAAAGCGCCACGCTTCCCGAAGGGAGAAAGGCGGACAGGT
ATCCGGTAAGCGGCAGGGTCGGAACAGGAGAGCGCACGAGGGAGCTTCCAGGGGGAAACGCCTGGTATCT
TTATAGTCCTGTCGGGTTTCGCCACCTCTGACTTGAGCGTCGATTTTTGTGATGCTCGTCAGGGGGGCGG
AGCCTATGGAAAAACGCCAGCAACGCGGCCTTTTTACGGTTCCTGGCCTTTTGCTGGCC
Features (pLannotate 1.2.2; 16 found; start..end, strand, type, name):
     46..1208    +  promoter       EF-1α promoter: strong constitutive promoter for human elongation factor EF-1α
   1247..1379    +  intron         chimeric intron: chimera between introns from human β-globin and immunoglobulin heavy chain genes
   1424..1442    +  promoter       T7 promoter: promoter for bacteriophage T7 RNA polymerase
   1457..2278    +  CDS            NQO1 (sequence partly withheld): NQO1_HUMAN - Also known as DIA4, NMOR1. Experimental evidence at protein level: Swiss-Prot protein existence level 1. The enzyme apparently serves as a quinone reductase in connection with conjugation reactions of hydroquinons involved in detoxification pathways as well as in biosynthetic processes such as the vitamin K-dependent gamma-carboxylation of glutamate residues in prothrombin synthesis. From Homo sapiens (Human).
   2405..2867    +  misc_feature   IRES: internal ribosome entry site (IRES) of the encephalomyocarditis virus (EMCV)
   2875..3471    +  CDS            PuroR: puromycin N-acetyltransferase; pac from Streptomyces alboniger; confers resistance to puromycin
   3521..3586    +  CDS            dmpM (fragment): DMPM_STRAD - Protein inferred from homology: Swiss-Prot protein existence level 3. From Streptomyces alboniger.
   3599..3682    +  CDS            large T antigen (fragment): large T antigen from SV40 (simian virus 40)
   3705..3839    +  polyA_signal   SV40 poly(A) signal: SV40 polyadenylation signal
   3843..3910    +  CDS            lacZα (fragment): LacZα fragment of β-galactosidase; lacZ fragment
   3914..4342    +  rep_origin     f1 ori (sequence partly withheld): f1 bacteriophage origin of replication; arrow indicates direction of (+) strand synthesis
   4370..4469    -  misc_feature   bom (fragment): basis of mobility region from pBR322
   4571..4606    -  CDS            rop (fragment): Rop protein, which maintains plasmids at low copy number; rop
   4701..4805    +  promoter       AmpR promoter: bla
   4806..5666    +  CDS            AmpR: β-lactamase; bla; confers resistance to ampicillin, carbenicillin, and related antibiotics
   5837..6425    +  rep_origin     ori: high-copy-number ColE1/pMB1/pBR322/pUC origin of replication
