[The description below was written by a language model from this plasmid's Addgene catalogue record and pLannotate feature annotations shown in this document.]
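Description:
pEFIRES NQO1 WT is a mammalian expression plasmid of about 6.5 kb built on the pEFIRES backbone and designed to express untagged, wild-type human NAD(P)H dehydrogenase, quinone 1 (NQO1). It is propagated in E. coli through a high-copy ColE1/pUC-type origin with ampicillin selection provided by the bla gene and its own promoter. An f1 phage origin is also present. Short annotated fragments of bom, rop, lacZα, SV40 large T antigen and a Streptomyces alboniger gene adjacent to pac appear to be leftovers from the vector's construction rather than functional elements.

The payload is a single bicistronic transcription unit. The strong constitutive human EF-1α promoter is followed by a chimeric β-globin/immunoglobulin intron, which generally improves transcript processing and expression. A T7 promoter lies just upstream of the insert and could support in vitro transcription. The roughly 825 bp NQO1 coding sequence was cloned between XhoI and NotI sites, both of which are retained. Downstream, an EMCV internal ribosome entry site drives translation of puromycin N-acetyltransferase from the same mRNA, and the unit ends in an SV40 polyadenylation signal. Because NQO1 and the resistance marker share one transcript, puromycin selection enriches for cells that also express NQO1, which makes the plasmid suitable for both transient overexpression and the derivation of stable cell populations.

The record's stated purpose is simply expression of wild-type human NQO1. The associated publication concerns ubiquitin-independent proteasomal degradation of the tumour suppressors p53 and p73, which suggests use in studies of NQO1's role in that process.
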