Addgene plasmid #61735: pEFIRES NQO1 WT
Purpose: Expresses WT human NQO1
Depositing lab: Yosef Shaul. Depositing organization: Weizmann Institute of Science. Publication: A mechanism of ubiquitin-independent proteasomal degradation of the tumor suppressors p53 and p73. Asher G, Tsvetkov P, Kahana C, Shaul Y. Genes Dev. 2005 Feb 1;19(3):316-21. 10.1101/gad.319905 PubMed 15687255.
Backbone
  Vector backbone: pEFIRES
  Vector type: Mammalian Expression
  Selectable markers: Puromycin
Growth in bacteria
  Bacterial resistance: Ampicillin, 100 μg/mL
  Growth temperature: 37°C
  Growth strain: DH5alpha
  Copy number: High Copy
Gene/Insert
  Gene/Insert name: NAD(P)H dehydrogenase, quinone 1 (NQO1)
  Species: H. sapiens (human)
  Insert size (bp): 825
  Mutation: wild type
  GenBank ID: NM_000903.2 NP_000894.1
  Entrez Gene: NQO1 (a.k.a. DHQU, DIA4, DTD, NMOR1, NMORI, QR1)
  Promoter: EF1a
  Tag / fusion protein: None
  Cloning method: Restriction Enzyme; 5′ cloning site XhoI (not destroyed); 3′ cloning site NotI (not destroyed)
  Sequencing primers: 5′ CGTTTCTGATAGGCACCTATTGC; 3′ CCTTATTCCAAGCGGCTTCGG
Terms and licenses: Academic/Nonprofit Terms; Industry Terms: Not Available to Industry
How to cite: pEFIRES NQO1 WT was a gift from Yosef Shaul (Addgene plasmid # 61735 ; http://n2t.net/addgene:61735 ; RRID:Addgene_61735)
