>Addgene plasmid #61735 | pEFIRES NQO1 WT | addgene partial sequence | sequence record 110784 | chim-int-F 5'-TCTTACTGACATCCACTTTGCC-3'
GGCTAGAGTACTTAATACGACTCACTATAGGCTAGCCTCGAGGCTATG
[810 nt withheld, positions 49-858]
GCTAGAA
