>Addgene plasmid #61735 | pEFIRES NQO1 WT | addgene partial sequence | sequence record 110883 | pCDH-rev 5'-GCATTCCTTTGGCGAGAG-3'
CCAGGTTTCCGGGCCCTCACATTGCCAAAAGACGGCAATATGGTGGAAAATAACATATAGACAAACGCAC
ACCGGCCTTATTCCAAGCGGCTTCGGCCAGTAACGTTAGGGGGGGGGGCGGAATTGGGCTAGAGCGGCCG
CTCATTTTCTAGC
[687 nt withheld, positions 154-840]
